>Addgene plasmid #31033 | pTAL2 | depositor full sequence | sequence record 14202 | Author sequence
GTAAAACGACGGCCAGTCTTAAGCTCGGGCCCCAAATAATGATTTTATTTTGACTGATAGTGACCTGTTC
GTTGCAACAAATTGATGAGCAATGCTTTTTTATAATGCCAACTTTGTACAAAAAAGCAGGCTCCGAATTC
GCCCTTTTGCATGTAAATAGGAGGTGCACCATGGATCCCATTCGTCCGCGCAGGCCAAGTCCTGCCCGCG
AGCTTCTGCCCGGACCCCAACCGGATAGGGTTCAGCCGACTGCAGATCGTGGGGTGTCTGCGCCTGCTGG
CAGCCCTCTGGATGGCTTGCCCGCTCGGCGGACGGTGTCCCGGACCCGGCTGCCATCTCCCCCTGCGCCC
TCACCTGCGTTCTCGGCGGGCAGCTTCAGCGATCTGCTCCGTCCGTTCGATCCGTCGCTTCTTGATACAT
CGCTTCTTGATTCGATGCCTGCCGTCGGCACGCCGCATACAGCGGCTGCCCCAGCAGAGTGGGATGAGGC
GCAATCGGCTCTGCGTGCAGCCGATGACCCGCCACCCACCGTGCGTGTCGCTGTCACTGCCGCGCGGCCG
CCGCGCGCCAAGCCGGCCCCGCGACGGCGTGCTGCGCAACCCTCCGACGCTTCGCCGGCCGCGCAGGTGG
ATCTACGCACGCTCGGCTACAGTCAGCAGCAGCAAGAGAAGATCAAACCGAAGGTGCGTTCGACAGTGGC
GCAGCACCACGAGGCACTGGTGGGCCATGGGTTTACACACGCGCACATCGTTGCGCTCAGCCAACACCCG
GCAGCGTTAGGGACCGTCGCTGTCACGTATCAGCACATAATCACGGCGTTGCCAGAGGCGACACACGAAG
ACATCGTTGGCGTCGGCAAACAGTGGTCCGGCGCACGCGCCCTGGAGGCCTTGCTCACGGATGCGGGGGA
GTTGAGAGGTCCGCCGTTACAGTTGGACACAGGCCAACTTGTGAAGATTGCAAAACGTGGCGGCGTGACC
GCAATGGAGGCAGTGCATGCATCGCGCAATGCACTGACGGGTGCCCCCCTGGAGACGGGCGCCGCTACAG
GGCGCGTCCCATTCGCCATTCAGGCTGCGCAACTGTTGGGAAGGGCGATCGGTGCGGGCCTCTTCGCTAT
TACGCCAGCTGGCGAAAGGGGGATGTGCTGCAAGGCGATTAAGTTGGGTAACGCCAGGGTTTTCCCAGTC
ACGACGTTGTAAAACGACGGCCAGTGAGCGCGCGTAATACGACTCACTATAGGGCGAATTGGGTACCGGG
CCCCCCCTCGAGGTCCTCCAGCTTTTGTTCCCTTTAGTGAGGGTTAATTGCGCGCTTGGCGTAATCATGG
TCATAGCTGTTTCCTGTGTGAAATTGTTATCCGCTCACAATTCCACACAACATACGAGCCGGAAGCATAA
AGTGTAAAGCCTGGGGTGCCTAATGAGTGAGCTAACTCACATTAATTGCGTTGCGCTCACTGCCCGCTTT
CCACCGGTCGTCTCCAACGACCACCTCGTCGCCTTGGCCTGCCTCGGCGGACGTCCTGCCATGGATGCAG
TGAAAAAGGGATTGCCGCACGCGCCGGAATTGATCAGAAGAGTCAATCGCCGTATTGGCGAACGCACGTC
CCATCGCGTTGCCGACTACGCGCAAGTGGTTCGCGTGCTGGAGTTTTTCCAGTGCCACTCCCACCCAGCG
TACGCATTTGATGAGGCCATGACGCAGTTCGGGATGAGCAGGAACGGGTTGGTACAGCTCTTTCGCAGAG
TGGGCGTCACCGAACTCGAAGCCCGCGGTGGAACGCTCCCCCCAGCCTCGCAGCGTTGGGACCGTATCCT
CCAGGCATCAGGGATGAAAAGGGCCAAACCGTCCCCTACTTCAGCTCAAACACCGGATCAGGCGTCTTTG
CATGCATTCGCCGATTCGCTGGAGCGTGACCTTGATGCGCCCAGCCCAATGCACGAGGGAGATCAGACGC
GGGCAAGCAGCCGTAAACGGTCCCGATCGGATCGTGCTGTCACCGGCCCCTCCGCACAGCAGGCTGTCGA
GGTGCGCGTTCCCGAACAGCGCGATGCGCTGCATTTGCCCCTCAGCTGGAGGGTAAAACGCCCGCGTACC
AGGATCTGGGGCGGCCTCCCGGATCCTGGTACGCCCATGGCTGCCGACCTGGCAGCGTCCAGCACCGTGA
TGTGGGAACAAGATGCGGACCCCTTCGCAGGGGCAGCGGATGATTTCCCGGCATTCAACGAAGAGGAACT
CGCATGGTTGATGGAGCTATTGCCTCAGAAGGGCGAATTCGACCCAGCTTTCTTGTACAAAGTTGGCATT
ATAAAAAATAATTGCTCATCAATTTGTTGCAACGAACAGGTCACTATCAGTCAAAATAAAATCATTATTT
GCCATCCAGCTGATATCCCCTATAGTGAGTCGTATTACATGGTCATAGCTGTTTCCTGGCAGCTCTGGCC
CGTGTCTCAAAATCTCTGATGTTACATTGCACAAGATAAAAATATATCATCATGAGATTATCAAAAAGGA
TCTTCACCTAGATCCTTTTAAATTAAAAATGAAGTTTTAAATCAATCTAAAGTATATATGAGTAAACTTG
GTCTGACAGTTACCAATGCTTAATCAGTGAGGCACCTATCTCAGCGATCTGTCTATTTCGTTCATCCATA
GTTGCCTGACTCCCCGTCGTGTAGATAACTACGATACGGGAGGGCTTACCATCTGGCCCCAGTGCTGCAA
TGATACCGCGAGACCCACGCTCACCGGCTCCAGATTTATCAGCAATAAACCAGCCAGCCGGAAGGGCCGA
GCGCAGAAGTGGTCCTGCAACTTTATCCGCCTCCATCCAGTCTATTAATTGTTGCCGGGAAGCTAGAGTA
AGTAGTTCGCCAGTTAATAGTTTGCGCAACGTTGTTGCCATTGCTACAGGCATCGTGGTGTCACGCTCGT
CGTTTGGTATGGCTTCATTCAGCTCCGGTTCCCAACGATCAAGGCGAGTTACATGATCCCCCATGTTGTG
CAAAAAAGCGGTTAGCTCCTTCGGTCCTCCGATCGTTGTCAGAAGTAAGTTGGCCGCAGTGTTATCACTC
ATGGTTATGGCAGCACTGCATAATTCTCTTACTGTCATGCCATCCGTAAGATGCTTTTCTGTGACTGGTG
AGTACTCAACCAAGTCATTCTGAGAATAGTGTATGCGGCGACCGAGTTGCTCTTGCCCGGCGTCAATACG
GGATAATACCGCGCCACATAGCAGAACTTTAAAAGTGCTCATCATTGGAAAACGTTCTTCGGGGCGAAAA
CTCTCAAGGATCTTACCGCTGTTGAGATCCAGTTCGATGTAACCCACTCGTGCACCCAACTGATCTTCAG
CATCTTTTACTTTCACCAGCGTTTCTGGGTGAGCAAAAACAGGAAGGCAAAATGCCGCAAAAAAGGGAAT
AAGGGCGACACGGAAATGTTGAATACTCATACTCTTCCTTTTTCAATATTATTGAAGCATTTATCAGGGT
TATTGTCTCATGACCAAAATCCCTTAACGTGAGTTACGCGTCGTTCCACTGAGCGTCAGACCCCGTAGAA
AAGATCAAAGGATCTTCTTGAGATCCTTTTTTTCTGCGCGTAATCTGCTGCTTGCAAACAAAAAAACCAC
CGCTACCAGCGGTGGTTTGTTTGCCGGATCAAGAGCTACCAACTCTTTTTCCGAAGGTAACTGGCTTCAG
CAGAGCGCAGATACCAAATACTGTCCTTCTAGTGTAGCCGTAGTTAGGCCACCACTTCAAGAACTCTGTA
GCACCGCCTACATACCTCGCTCTGCTAATCCTGTTACCAGTGGCTGCTGCCAGTGGCGATAAGTCGTGTC
TTACCGGGTTGGACTCAAGACGATAGTTACCGGATAAGGCGCAGCGGTCGGGCTGAACGGGGGGTTCGTG
CACACAGCCCAGCTTGGAGCGAACGACCTACACCGAACTGAGATACCTACAGCGTGAGCATTGAGAAAGC
GCCACGCTTCCCGAAGGGAGAAAGGCGGACAGGTATCCGGTAAGCGGCAGGGTCGGAACAGGAGAGCGCA
CGAGGGAGCTTCCAGGGGGAAACGCCTGGTATCTTTATAGTCCTGTCGGGTTTCGCCACCTCTGACTTGA
GCGTCGATTTTTGTGATGCTCGTCAGGGGGGCGGAGCCTATGGAAAAACGCCAGCAACGCGGCCTTTTTA
CGGTTCCTGGCCTTTTGCTGGCCTTTTGCTCACATGTTCTTTCCTGCGTTATCCCCTGATTCTGTGGATA
ACCGTATTACCGCCTTTGAGTGAGCTGATACCGCTCGCCGCAGCCGAACGACCGAGCGCAGCGAGTCAGT
GAGCGAGGAAGCGGAAGAGCGCCCAATACGCAAACCGCCTCTCCCCGCGCGTTGGCCGATTCATTAATGC
AGCTGGCACGACAGGTTTCCCGACTGGAAAGCGGGCAGTGAGCGCAACGCAATTAATACGCGTACCGCTA
GCCAGGAAGAGTTTGTAGAAACGCAAAAAGGCCATCCGTCAGGATGGCCTTCTGCTTAGTTTGATGCCTG
GCAGTTTATGGCGGGCGTCCTGCCCGCCACCCTCCGGGCCGTTGCTTCACAACGTTCAAATCCGCTCCCG
GCGGATTTGTCCTACTCAGGAGAGCGTTCACCGACAAACAACAGATAAAACGAAAGGCCCAGTCTTCCGA
CTGAGCCTTTCGTTTTATTTGATGCCTGGCAGTTCCCTACTCTCGCGTTAACGCTAGCATGGATGTTTTC
CCAGTCACGACGTT
Features (pLannotate 1.2.2; 20 found; start..end, strand, type, name):
     33..132     +  protein_bind   attL1: mutant version of attL; recombination site for the Gateway® LR reaction LR Clonase™
    171..1031    +  CDS            avrXa10 (fragment): AVX10_XANOO - Experimental evidence at protein level: Swiss-Prot protein existence level 1. Avirulence protein. Induces the hypersensitive response (HR)in rice plants carrying the resistance gene Xa10. Activity depends on the presence of the core repeat domains; replacement with repeat domains from other proteins (AvrBs3 of X.euvesicatoria (AC P14727) or AvrXa7 of this organism) does not elicit the HR. Probably acts as a transcription factor in its host plant (rice) to induce plant resistance or disease. From Xanthomonas oryzae pv. oryzae.
   1039..1057    -  rep_origin     f1 ori (fragment): f1 bacteriophage origin of replication; arrow indicates direction of (+) strand synthesis
   1062..1217    -  CDS            lacZα (fragment): LacZα fragment of β-galactosidase; lacZ fragment
   1225..1243    +  promoter       T7 promoter: promoter for bacteriophage T7 RNA polymerase
   1252..1275    -  misc_feature   MCS (fragment): pBluescript multiple cloning site
   1291..1309    -  promoter       T3 promoter: promoter for bacteriophage T3 RNA polymerase
   1354..1370    -  protein_bind   lac operator: The lac repressor binds to the lac operator to inhibit transcription in E. coli. This inhibition can be relieved by adding lactose or isopropyl-β-D-thiogalactopyranoside (IPTG). lac repressor encoded by lacI
   1378..1408    -  promoter       lac promoter: promoter for the E. coli lac operon
   1423..1444    -  protein_bind   CAP binding site: CAP binding activates transcription in the presence of cAMP. E. coli catabolite activator protein
   1483..2268    +  CDS            avrBs3 (fragment): AVRB3_XANEU - Experimental evidence at protein level: Swiss-Prot protein existence level 1. Avirulence protein. Acts as a transcription factor in C.annuum plants. In susceptible plants lacking the Bs3 resistance gene induces expression of a number of genes, including genes homologous to a family of auxin-induced genes, alpha-expansin genes, pectate lyase, anthocyanidin glucoside rhamnosyl transferase and at least one transcription factor, UPA20. Their expression leads to plant hypertrophy in mesophyll cells, probably mainly mediated by UPA20 (PubMed:17962565). In resistant plants induces the h
   2282..2381    -  protein_bind   attL2: mutant version of attL; recombination site for the Gateway® LR reaction LR Clonase™
   2399..2417    -  promoter       T7 promoter: promoter for bacteriophage T7 RNA polymerase
   2600..3460    -  CDS            AmpR: β-lactamase; bla; confers resistance to ampicillin, carbenicillin, and related antibiotics
   3461..3513    -  promoter       AmpR promoter (fragment): bla
   3588..4176    +  rep_origin     ori: high-copy-number ColE1/pMB1/pBR322/pUC origin of replication
   4359..4451    +  CDS            lacI (fragment): lac repressor; lacI; The lac repressor binds to the lac operator to inhibit transcription in E. coli. This inhibition can be relieved by adding lactose or isopropyl-β-D-thiogalactopyranoside (IPTG).
   4506..4533    -  terminator     rrnB T2 terminator: transcription terminator T2 from the E. coli rrnB gene
   4665..4708    +  terminator     rrnB T1 terminator: Escherichia coli rrnB; transcription terminator T1 from the E. coli rrnB gene
   4755..17      -  CDS            lacZα (fragment) (across the origin): LacZα fragment of β-galactosidase; lacZ fragment
