[The description below was written by a language model from this plasmid's Addgene catalogue record and pLannotate feature annotations shown in this document.]
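Description:
pTAL2 is a Gateway-compatible entry-type plasmid built on a modified pCR8-GW backbone and used as a final destination (backbone) vector for Golden Gate assembly of custom, full-length TAL effector genes. It is maintained in E. coli at high copy through a ColE1/pUC-type origin and selected with ampicillin via a β-lactamase gene; rrnB T1 and T2 terminators lie in the backbone upstream of the cloning region and help insulate it from read-through transcription.

The payload, catalogued as a "TALE fusion" scaffold from Xanthomonas oryzae, sits between attL1 and attL2 sites. In the feature table it appears as two TAL effector coding fragments, one matched to AvrXa10 and one to AvrBs3. These matches probably reflect homology among TAL effector family members, and the fragments would correspond to the N- and C-terminal portions flanking the repeat domain. Between them lies a lacZα cassette with its lac promoter, operator and CAP site, plus remnants of a pBluescript-type polylinker with T7 and T3 promoters. In this type of design the lacZα stuffer is displaced when the assembled array of repeat modules is ligated in, allowing blue/white screening for successful assemblies, although the record does not itself spell out this step.

According to the depositor, the reading frame lacks a stop codon and is preceded by both Shine-Dalgarno and Kozak sequences immediately upstream of the start codon. The completed TAL DNA-binding domain can therefore be fused at its C-terminus to a protein domain of the user's choice. The attL sites allow transfer by LR recombination into destination vectors. No dedicated expression promoter for the TAL gene is recorded in this plasmid, so expression is expected to depend on the destination vector.
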