Addgene plasmid #31033: pTAL2
Depositing lab: Adam Bogdanove & Daniel Voytas. Depositing organization: University of Minnesota. Publication: Efficient design and assembly of custom TALEN and other TAL effector-based constructs for DNA targeting. Cermak T, Doyle EL, Christian M, Wang L, Zhang Y, Schmidt C, Baller JA, Somia NV, Bogdanove AJ, Voytas DF. Nucleic Acids Res. 2011 Jul;39(12):e82. doi: 10.1093/nar/gkr218 PubMed 21493687.
Backbone
  Vector backbone: pCR8-GW modified
  Backbone manufacturer: Invitrogen
  Backbone size w/o insert (bp): 2676
Growth in bacteria
  Bacterial resistance: Ampicillin, 50 μg/mL
  Growth temperature: 37°C
  Growth strain: DH5alpha
  Growth instructions: DH10B/LB+antibiotics
  Copy number: High Copy
Gene/Insert
  Gene/Insert name: TALE fusion
  Species: Xanthamonas oryzae
  Insert size (bp): 2098
  Cloning method: Restriction Enzyme
  Sequencing primers: 5′ TAL_F1 (ttggcgtcggcaaacagtgg); 3′ TAL_R2 (ggcgacgaggtggtcgttgg)
Terms and licenses: Academic/Nonprofit Terms; Industry Terms: Not Available to Industry
Depositor comments: Gateway compatible vector for assembly of fusion ready, full length TAL effector genes by Golden Gate cloning. Lacks a stop codon and contains both SD and Kozak sequences immediately upstream the initial ATG. Designed for TAL DNA-binding domains to be fused with another protein domain of the user's choice
How to cite: pTAL2 was a gift from Adam Bogdanove & Daniel Voytas (Addgene plasmid # 31033 ; http://n2t.net/addgene:31033 ; RRID:Addgene_31033)
