>Addgene plasmid #31033 | pTAL2 | addgene partial sequence | sequence record 35550 | 31033 with TAL_R2 (ggcgacgaggtggtcgttgg)
CTCATTAGGCACCCCAGGCTTTACACTTTATGCTTCCGGCTCGTATGTTGTGTGGAATTGTGAGCGGATA
ACAATTTCACACAGGAAACAGCTATGACCATGATTACGCCAAGCGCGCAATTAACCCTCACTAAAGGGAA
CAAAAGCTGGAGGACCTCGAGGGGGGGCCCGGTACCCAATTCGCCCTATAGTGAGTCGTATTACGCGCGC
TCACTGGCCGTCGTTTTACAACGTCGTGACTGGGAAAACCCTGGCGTTACCCAACTTAATCGCCTTGCAG
CACATCCCCCTTTCGCCAGCTGGCGTAATAGCGAAGAGGCCCGCACCGATCGCCCTTCCCAACAGTTGCG
CAGCCTGAATGGCGAATGGGACGCGCCCTGTAGCGGCGCCCGTCTCCAGGGGGGCACCCGTCAGTGCATT
GCGCGATGCATGCACTGCCTCCATTGCGGTCACGCCGCCACGTTTTGCAATCTTCACAAGTTGGCCTGTG
TCCAACTGTAACGGCGGACCTCTCAACTCCCCCGCATCCGTGAGCAAGGCCTCCAGGGCGCGTGCGCCGG
ACCACTGTTTGCCGACGCCAACGATGTCTTCGTGTGTCGCCTCTGGCAACGCCGTGATTATGTGCTGATA
CGTGACAGCGACGGTCCCTAAC
