>Addgene plasmid #31033 | pTAL2 | addgene partial sequence | sequence record 35551 | 31033 with TAL_F1 (ttggcgtcggcaaacagtgg)
CGGGGGAGTTGAGAGGTCCGCCGTTACAGTTGGACACAGGCCAACTTGTGAAGATTGCAAAACGTGGCGG
CGTGACCGCAATGGAGGCAGTGCATGCATCGCGCAATGCACTGACGGGTGCCCCCCTGGAGACGGGCGCC
GCTACAGGGCGCGTCCCATTCGCCATTCAGGCTGCGCAACTGTTGGGAAGGGCGATCGGTGCGGGCCTCT
TCGCTATTACGCCAGCTGGCGAAAGGGGGATGTGCTGCAAGGCGATTAAGTTGGGTAACGCCAGGGTTTT
CCCAGTCACGACGTTGTAAAACGACGGCCAGTGAGCGCGCGTAATACGACTCACTATAGGGCGAATTGGG
TACCGGGCCCCCCCTCGAGGTCCTCCAGCTTTTGTTCCCTTTAGTGAGGGTTAATTGCGCGCTTGGCGTA
ATCATGGTCATAGCTGTTTCCTGTGTGAAATTGTTATCCGCTCACAATTCCACACAACATACGAGCCGGA
AGCATAAAGTGTAAAGCCTGGGGTGCCTAATGAGTGAGCTAACTCACATTAATTGCGTTGCGCTCACTGC
CCGCTTTCCACCGGTCGTCTCCAACGACCACCTCGTCGCCTTGGCCTGCCTCGGCGGACGTCCTGCCATG
GATGCAGTGAAAAAGGGATTGCCGCACGCGCCGGAATTGATCAGAAGAGTCAATCGCCGTATTGGCGAAC
GCACGTCCCATCGCGTTGCCGACTACGCGCAAGTGGTTCGCGTGCTGGAGTTTTTCCAGTGCCACTCCCA
CCCAGCGTACGCATTTGATGAGGCCATGACGCAGTTCGGGATGAGCA
